>Addgene plasmid #207945 | pKD008 | addgene full sequence | sequence record 415151 | Addgene NGS Result
ATAGCAGCTCGGTAATGGTCTTGCCTTGGCGTACCGCGTACATCTTCAGCTTGGTGTGATCCTCCGCCGG
CAACTGAAAGTTGACCCGCTTCATGGCTGGCGTGTCTGCCAGGCTGGCCAACGTTGCAGCCTTGCTGCTG
CGTGCGCTCGGACGGCCGGCACTTAGCGTGTTTGTGCTTTTGCTCATTTTCTCTTTACCTCATTAACTCA
AATGAGTTTTGATTTAATTTCAGCGGCCAGCGCCTGGACCTCGCGGGCAGCGTCGCCCTCGGGTTCTGAT
TCAAGAACGGTTGTGCCGGCGGCGGCAGTGCCTGGGTAGCTCACGCGCTGCGTGATACGGGACTCAAGAA
TGGGCAGCTCGTACCCGGCCAGCGCCTCGGCAACCTCACCGCCGATGCGCGTGCCTTTGATCGCCCGCGA
CACGACAAAGGCCGCTTGTAGCCTTCCATCCGTGACCTCAATGCGCTGCTTAACCAGCTCCACCAGGTCG
GCGGTGGCCCATATGTCGTAAGGGCTTGGCTGCACCGGAATCAGCACGAAGTCGGCTGCCTTGATCGCGG
ACACAGCCAAGTCCGCCGCCTGGGGCGCTCCGTCGATCACTACGAAGTCGCGCCGGCCGATGGCCTTCAC
GTCGCGGTCAATCGTCGGGCGGTCGATGCCGACAACGGTTAGCGGTTGATCTTCCCGCACGGCCGCCCAA
TCGCGGGCACTGCCCTGGGGATCGGAATCGACTAACAGAACATCGGCCCCGGCGAGTTGCAGGGCGCGGG
CTAGATGGGTTGCGATGGTCGTCTTGCCTGACCCGCCTTTCTGGTTAAGTACAGCGATAACCTTCATGCG
TTCCCCTTGCGTATTTGTTTATTTACTCATCGCATCATATACGCAGCGACCGCATGACGCAAGCTGTTTT
ACTCAAATACACATCACCTTTTTAGACGGCGGCGCTCGGTTTCTTCAGCGGCCAAGCTGGCCGGCCAGGC
CGCCAGCTTGGCATCAGACAAACCGGCCAGGATTTCATGCAGCCGCACGGTTGAGAGGTGCGCGGGCGGC
TCGAACACGTACCCGGCCGCGATCATCTCCGCCTCGATCTCTTCGGTAATGAAAAACGGTTCGTCCTGGC
CGTCCTGGTGCGGTTTCATGCTTGTTCCTCTTGGCGTTCATTCTCGGCGGCCGCCAGGGCGTCGGCCTCG
GTCAATGCGTCCTCACGGAAGGCACCGCGCCGCCTGGCCTCGGTGGGCGTCACTTCCTCGCTGCGCTCAA
GTGCGCGGTACAGGGTCGAGCGATGCACGCCAAGCAGTGCAGCCGCCTCTTTCACGGTGCGGCCTTCCTG
GTCGATCAGCTCGCGGGCGTGCGCGATCTGTGCCGGGGTGAGGGTAGGGCGGGGGCCAAACTTCACGCCT
CGGGCCTTGGCGGCCTCGCGCCCGCTCCGGGTGCGGTCGATGATTAGGGAACGCTCGAACTCGGCAATGC
CGGCGAACACGGTCAACACCATGCGGCCGGCCGGCGTGGTGGTGTCGGCCCACGGCTCTGCCAGGCTACG
CAGGCCCGCGCCGGCCTCCTGGATGCGCTCGGCAATGTCCAGTAGGTCGCGGGTGCTGCGGGCCAGGCGG
TCTAGCCTGGTCACTGTCACAACGTCGCCAGGGCGTAGGTGGTCAAGCATCCTGGCCAGCTCCGGGCGGT
CGCGCCTGGTGCCGGTGATCTTCTCGGAAAACAGCTTGGTGCAGCCGGCCGCGTGCAGTTCGGCCCGTTG
GTTGGTCAAGTCCTGGTCGTCGGTGCTGACGCGGGCATAGCCCAGCAGGCCAGCGGCGGCGCTCTTGTTC
ATGGCGTAATGTCTCCGGTTCTAGTCGCAAGTATTCTACTTTATGCGACTAAAACACGCGACAAGAAAAC
GCCAGGAAAAGGGCAGGGCGGCAGCCTGTCGCGTAACTTAGGACTTGTGCGACATGTCGTTTTCAGATGA
CGGCTGCACTGAACGTCAGAAGCCGACTGCACTATAGCAGCGGAGGGGTTGGATCAAAGTACTTTGATCC
CGAGGGGAACCCTGTGGTTGGCATGCACATACAAATGGACGAACGGATAAACCTTTTCACGCCCTTTTAA
ATATCCGATTATTCTAATAAACGCTCTTTTCTCTTAGGTTTACCCGCCAATATATCCTGTCAGAATTACC
ATGGCACCTGCTACAGTCAACCTCGACGAGTCAGTAATAAACGGCGTCAAAGTGGTTGCAGCCGGCACAC
ACGAGTCGTGTTTATCAACTCAAAGCACAAATACTTTTCCTCAACCTAAAAATAAGGCAATTAGCCAAAA
ACAACTTTGCGTGTAAACAACGCTCAATACACGTGTCATTTTATTATTAGCTATTGCTTCACCGCCTTAG
CTTTCTCGTGACCTAGTCGTCCTCGTCTTTTCTTCTTCTTCTTCTATAAAACAATACCCAAAGAGCTCTT
CTTCTTCACAATTCAGATTTCAATTTCTCAAAATCTTAAAAACTTTCTCTCAATTCTCTCTACCGTGATC
AAGGTAAATTTCTGTGTTCCTTATTCTCTCAAAATCTTCGATTTTGTTTTCGTTCGATCCCAATTTCGTA
TATGTTCTTTGGTTTAGATTCTGTTAATCTTAGATCGAAGACGATTTTCTGGGTTTGATCGTTAGATATC
ATCTTAATTCTCGATTAGGGTTTCATAGATATCATCCGATTTGTTCAAATAATTTGAGTTTTGTCGAATA
ATTACTCTTCGATTTGTGATTTCTATCTAGATCTGGTGTTAGTTTCTAGTTTGTGCGATCGAATTTGTAG
ATTAATCTGAGTTTTTCTGATTAACAAACAATGGCACCAAAAGCCGGAAAGAAACCAGCAGAGAAAAAGC
CCGCAGAGAAAGCTCCAGCAGAAGAAGAGAAAGTAGCCGAAAAAGCACCAGCAGAGAAGAAACCAAAAGC
CGGAAAAAAACTACCAAAAGAAGCAGTCACCGGAGGAGTCGAGAAGAAGAAGAAACGAGTCAAGAAAAGC
ACAGAGACATACAAGATCTACATCTTCAAGGTGTTGAAACAAGTTCATCCAGATATTGGAATCTCAAGTA
AAGCTATGGGGATTATGAACAGTTTTATCAATGATATATTCGAGAAACTTGCGCAAGAAGCTTCAAAATT
AGCTAGGTATAATAAGAAACCTACGATTACTTCTAGGGAGATTCAGACAGCTGTTAGACTAGTGTTACCT
GGTGAACTTGCTAAGCATGCTGTTTCTGAAGGAACTAAGGCTGTTACTAAGTTTACTAGCTCTTCAGGTT
CGACAGCCGCTAGTGCGTCTGCATCAGGGAGTGGTTCCGGAAGCGGCTCTGGATCGGGCTCAGGGAGTGG
TTCCGGCAGCGGCTCTGGATCGGCGGCCGCTGCAGGCTCCGCTGCTGCTTCAGGTTCTGGCTCCGGATCT
GGCTCAGGTAGTGGGTCCGGATCAGGATCAGGTTCGGGTTCAGGGTCCGGATCTGGTTCCGGCTCTTCAA
GTTCAGGTGCTAGCGGTGGCAGCGGTGGCACTAGTGGTGGAGGCGGATCCATGGTGAGCAAGGGCGAGGC
AGTGATCAAAGAGTTCATGAGGTTCAAGGTCCACATGGAAGGCAGCATGAACGGACATGAGTTCGAGATC
GAAGGTGAAGGTGAGGGTAGACCTTACGAGGGAACTCAGACTGCTAAGCTCAAGGTGACAAAAGGTGGAC
CGCTTCCGTTCAGCTGGGATATTCTTTCACCGCAGTTCATGTACGGCAGCAGGGCTTTCATCAAGCACCC
TGCTGATATTCCGGACTACTACAAGCAGTCTTTCCCAGAGGGATTCAAGTGGGAGCGTGTGATGAATTTC
GAGGATGGTGGTGCTGTGACTGTGACCCAGGATACTTCTCTTGAGGATGGGACCCTCATCTACAAGGTGA
AGCTCAGGGGAACTAACTTCCCTCCTGATGGTCCTGTGATGCAGAAAAAGACTATGGGCTGGGAAGCCTC
TACCGAGAGACTTTATCCTGAGGACGGTGTGCTTAAGGGCGACATCAAGATGGCTCTTAGGCTTAAGGAC
GGTGGACGTTACCTCGCTGATTTCAAGACTACCTACAAGGCCAAGAAACCGGTGCAAATGCCTGGGGCTT
ACAACGTTGACAGAAAGCTCGACATCACCAGCCACAACGAGGATTACACTGTGGTTGAGCAGTACGAGAG
GTCTGAGGGTCGTCATTCTACTGGTGGCATGGACGAGCTGTACAAGTAGCTGCGAGCTCATATGAAGATG
AAGATGAAATATTTGGTGTGTCAAATAAATAGCTTGTGTGCTTAAGTTTGTGTTTTTTTCTTGGCTTGTT
GTGTTATGAATTTGTGGCTTTTTCTAATATTAAATGAATGTAAGATCTCATTATAATGAATAAACAAATG
TTTCTATAATCCATTGTGAATGTTTTGTTGGATCTCTTCTGCAGCATATAACTACTGTATGTGCTATGGT
ATGGACTATGGAATATGATTAAAGATAAGGAATTCACTAAGTGACACATGACCATAGGAGAACGTATATC
GGCAGGTGCTCGAGCAATTCGTTATGTTTACACCACAATATATCCTGCCACCAGCCAGCCAACAGCTCCC
CGACCGGCAGCTCGGCACAAAATCACCACTCGATACAGGCAGCCCATCAGTCCGGGACGGCGTCAGCGGG
AGAGCCGTTGTAAGGCGGCAGACTTTGCTCATGTTACCGATGCTATTCGGAAGAACGGCAACTAAGCTGC
CGGGTTTGAAACACGGATGATCTCGCGGAGGGTAGCATGTTGATTGTAACGATGACAGAGCGTTGCTGCC
TGTGATCACCGCGGTTTCAAAATCGGCTCCGTCGATACTATGTTATACGCCAACTTTGAAAACAACTTTG
AAAAAGCTGTTTTCTGGTATTTAAGGTTTTAGAATGCAAGGAACAGTGAATTGGAGTTCGTCTTGTTATA
ATTAGCTTCTTGGGGTATCTTTAAATACTGTAGAAAAGAGGAAGGAAATAATAAGTTCTGTTATGAGCCA
TATTCAACGGGAAACGTCTTGCTCAAGGCCGCGATTAAATTCCAACATGGATGCTGATTTATATGGGTAT
AAATGGGCTCGCGATAATGTCGGGCAATCAGGTGCGACAATCTACCGATTGTATGGGAAGCCCGATGCGC
CAGAGTTGTTTCTGAAACATGGCAAAGGTAGCGTTGCCAATGATGTTACAGATGAGATGGTCAGACTAAA
CTGGCTGACGGAATTTATGCCTCTTCCGACCATCAAGCATTTTATCCGTACTCCTGATGATGCATGGTTA
CTCACCACTGCGATCCCAGGGAAAACAGCATTCCAGGTATTAGAAGAATATCCTGATTCAGGTGAAAATA
TTGTTGATGCGCTGGCAGTGTTCCTGCGCCGGTTGCATTCGATTCCTGTTTGTAATTGTCCTTTTAACAG
CGATCGCGTATTTCGACTCGCTCAGGCGCAATCACGAATGAATAACGGTTTGGTTGATGCGAGTGATTTT
GATGACGAGCGTAATGGCTGGCCTGTTGAACAAGTCTGGAAAGAAATGCATAAACTTTTGCCATTCTCAC
CGGATTCAGTCGTCACTCATGGTGATTTCTCACTTGATAACCTTATTTTTGACGAGGGGAAATTAATAGG
TTGTATTGATGTTGGACGAGTCGGAATCGCAGACCGATACCAGGATCTTGCCATCCTATGGAACTGCCTC
GGTGAGTTTTCTCCTTCATTACAGAAACGGCTTTTTCAAAAATATGGTATTGATAATCCTGATATGAATA
AATTGCAGTTTCATTTGATGCTCGATGAGTTTTTCTAATCACCTAGAATGCATGACCAAAATCCCTTAAC
GTGAGTTTTCGTTCCACTGAGCGTCAGACCCCGTAGAAAAGATCAAAGGATCTTCTTGAGATCCTTTTTT
TCTGCGCGTAATCTGCTGCTTGCAAACAAAAAAACCACCGCTACCAGCGGTGGTTTGTTTGCCGGATCAA
GAGCTACCAACTCTTTTTCCGAAGGTAACTGGCTTCAGCAGAGCGCAGATACCAAATACTGTCCTTCTAG
TGTAGCCGTAGTTAGGCCACCACTTCAAGAACTCTGTAGCACCGCCTACATACCTCGCTCTGCTAATCCT
GTTACCAGTGGCTGCTGCCAGTGGCGATAAGTCGTGTCTTACCGGGTTGGACTCAAGACGATAGTTACCG
GATAAGGCGCAGCGGTCGGGCTGAACGGGGGGTTCGTGCACACAGCCCAGCTTGGAGCGAACGACCTACA
CCGAACTGAGATACCTACAGCGTGAGCTATGAGAAAGCGCCACGCTTCCCGAAGGGAGAAAGGCGGACAG
GTATCCGGTAAGCGGCAGGGTCGGAACAGGAGAGCGCACGAGGGAGCTTCCAGGGGGAAACGCCTGGTAT
CTTTATAGTCCTGTCGGGTTTCGCCACCTCTGACTTGAGCGTCGATTTTTGTGATGCTCGTCAGGGGGGC
GGAGCCTATGGAAAAACGCCAGCAACGCGGCCTTTTTACGGTTCCTGGCCTTTTGCTGGCCTTTTGCTCA
CATGTTCTTTCCTGCGTTATCCCCTGATTCTGTGGATAACCGTATTACCGCCTTTGAGTGAGCTGATACC
GCTCGCCGCAGCCGAACGACCGAGCGCAGCGAGTCAGTGAGCGAGGAAGCGGAAGAGCGCCTGATGCGGT
ATTTTCTCCTTACGCATCTGTGCGGTATTTCACACCGCATATGGTGCACTCTCAGTACAATCTGCTCTGA
TGCCGCATAGTTAAGCCAGTATACACTCCGCTATCGCTACGTGACTGGGTCATGGCTGCGCCCCGACACC
CGCCAACACCCGCTGACGCGCCCTGACGGGCTTGTCTGCTCCCGGCATCCGCTTACAGACAAGCTGTGAC
CGTCACCGGGAGCTGCATGTGTCAGAGGTTTTCACCGTCATCACCGAAACGCGCGAGGCAGGGTGCCTTG
ATGTGGGCGCCGGCGGTCGAGTGGCGACGGCGCGGCTTGTCCGCGCCCTGGTAGATTGCCTGGCCGTAGG
CCAGCCATTTTTGAGCGGCCAGCGGCCGCGATAGGCCGACGCGAAGCGGCGGGGCGTAGGGAGCGCAGCG
ACCGAAGGGTAGGCGCTTTTTGCAGCTCTTCGGCTGTGCGCTGGCCAGACAGTTATGCACAGGCCAGGCG
GGTTTTAAGAGTTTTAATAAGTTTTAAAGAGTTTTAGGCGGAAAAATCGCCTTTTTTCTCTTTTATATCA
GTCACTTACATGTGTGACCGGTTCCCAATGTACGGCTTTGGGTTCCCAATGTACGGGTTCCGGTTCCCAA
TGTACGGCTTTGGGTTCCCAATGTACGTGCTATCCACAGGAAAGAGTCCTTTTCGACCTTTTTCCCCTGC
TAGGGCAATTTGCCCTAGCATCTGCTCCGTACATTAGGAACCGGCGGATGCTTCGCCCTCGATCAGGTTG
CGGTAGCGCATGACTAGGATCGGGCCAGCCTGCCCCGCCTCCTCCTTCAAATCGTACTCCGGCAGGTCAT
TTGACCCGATCAGCTTGCGCACGGTGAAACAGAACTTCTTGAACTCTCCGGCGCTGCCACTGCGTTCGTA
GATCGTCTTGAACAACCATCTGGCTTCTGCCTTGCCTGCGGCGCGGCGTGCCAGGCGGTAGAGAAAACGG
CCGATGCCGGGATCGATCAAAAAGTAATCGGGGTGAACCGTCAGCACGTCCGGGTTCTTGCCTTCTGTGA
TCTCGCGGTACATCCAATCAGCTAGCTCGATCTCGATGTACTCCGGCCGCCCGGTTTCGCTCTTTACGAT
CTTGTAGCGGCTAATCAAGGCTTCACCCTCGGATACCGTCACCAGGCGGCCGTTCTTGGCCTTCTTCGTA
CGCTGCATGGCAACGTGCGTGGTGTTTAACCGAATGCAGGTTTCTACCAGGTCGTCTTTCTGCTTTCCGC
CATCGGCTCGCCGGCAGAACTTGAGTACGTCCGCAACGTGTGGACGGAACACGCGGCCGGGCTTGTCTCC
CTTCCCTTCCCGGTATCGGTTCATGGATTCGGTTAGATGGGAAACCGCCATCAGTACCAGGTCGTAATCC
CACACACTGGCCATGCCGGCCGGCCCTGCGGAAACCTCTACGTGCCCGTCTGGAAGCTCGTAGCGGATCA
CCTCGCCAGCTCGTCGGTCACGCTTCGACAGACGGAAAACGGCCACGTCCATGATGCTGCGACTATCGCG
GGTGCCCACGTCATAGAGCATCGGAACGAAAAAATCTGGTTGCTCGTCGCCCTTGGGCGGCTTCCTAATC
GACGGCGCACCGGCTGCCGGCGGTTGCCGGGATTCTTTGCGGATTCGATCAGCGGCCGCTTGCCACGATT
CACCGGGGCGTGCTTCTGCCTCGATGCGTTGCCGCTGGGCGGCCTGCGCGGCCTTCAACTTCTCCACCAG
GTCATCACCCAGCGCCGCGCCGATTTGTACCGGGCCGGATGGTTTGCGACCGCTCACGCCGATTCCTCGG
GCTTGGGGGTTCCAGTGCCATTGCAGGGCCGGCAGGCAACCCAGCCGCTTACGCCTGGCCAACCGCCCGT
TCCTCCACACATGGGGCATTCCACGGCGTCGGTGCCTGGTTGTTCTTGATTTTCCATGCCGCCTCCTTTA
GCCGCTAAAATTCATCTACTCATTTATTCATTTGCTCATTTACTCTGGTAGCTGCGCGATGTATTCAG
Features (pLannotate 1.2.2; 13 found; start..end, strand, type, name):
    208..837     -  CDS            pVS1 StaA: stability protein from the Pseudomonas plasmid pVS1 (Heeb et al., 2000)
   1397..1798    -  CDS            Y4CG_SINFN (fragment): Protein inferred from homology: Swiss-Prot protein existence level 3. From Sinorhizobium fredii (strain NBRC 101917 / NGR234).
   2138..2162    -  misc_feature   RB T-DNA repeat: right border repeat from nopaline C58 T-DNA
   2831..3283    +  CDS            H2B3_ARATH: Experimental evidence at protein level: Swiss-Prot protein existence level 1. Core component of nucleosome. Nucleosomes wrap and compact DNA into chromatin, limiting DNA accessibility to the cellular machineries which require DNA as a template. Histones thereby play a central role in transcription regulation, DNA repair, DNA replication and chromosomal stability. DNA accessibility is regulated via a complex set of post-translational modifications of histones, also called histone code, and nucleosome remodeling. From Arabidopsis thaliana (Mouse-ear cress).
   3551..4246    +  CDS            mScarlet-I: mScarlet-I is a basic (constitutively fluorescent) red fluorescent protein published in 2016, derived from synthetic construct. It is reported to be a rapidly-maturing monomer with moderate acid sensitivity.
   4261..4509    +  terminator     HSP terminator: efficient transcription terminator from the Arabidopsis thaliana heat shock protein 18.2 gene (Nagaya et al., 2010)
   4576..4600    -  misc_feature   LB T-DNA repeat: left border repeat from nopaline C58 T-DNA
   5033..5848    +  CDS            KanR: aminoglycoside phosphotransferase; aph(3')-Ia; confers resistance to kanamycin in bacteria or G418 (Geneticin®) in eukaryotes
   5936..6524    +  rep_origin     ori: high-copy-number ColE1/pMB1/pBR322/pUC origin of replication
   6710..6850    -  misc_feature   bom: basis of mobility region from pBR322
   6952..6991    -  CDS            rop (fragment): Rop protein, which maintains plasmids at low copy number; rop
   7194..7388    -  rep_origin     pVS1 oriV: origin of replication for the Pseudomonas plasmid pVS1 (Heeb et al., 2000)
   7454..8527    -  CDS            pVS1 RepA: replication protein from the Pseudomonas plasmid pVS1 (Heeb et al., 2000)
