[The description below was written by a language model from this plasmid's Addgene catalogue record and pLannotate feature annotations shown in this document.]
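Description:
pKD008 is a plant expression binary vector of about 8.7 kb built on a pCAMBIA backbone and belonging to the GreenGate 2.0 cloning toolkit. The repository lists it as an empty backbone with no user insert. It does, however, carry a premade marker transcription unit, described as pUBQ10:H2B:PmScarlet-I:tHSP18.2M, and is intended for "braiding", the toolkit's approach to stacking several transcriptional units into one T-DNA. In E. coli the plasmid replicates from a high-copy ColE1/pUC-type origin and is selected with kanamycin through an aph(3')-Ia KanR gene. A pBR322 bom site and a residual rop fragment are also annotated. The pVS1 oriV, RepA and StaA elements provide replication and stable maintenance in Agrobacterium, as expected for a vector meant for T-DNA delivery into plants.

Nopaline-type right and left border repeats flank the marker cassette. Inside them the feature table identifies an Arabidopsis histone H2B coding sequence, followed downstream by mScarlet-I, a rapidly maturing monomeric red fluorescent protein. The cassette ends with the Arabidopsis HSP18.2 terminator, which gives efficient transcript termination. The UBQ10 promoter named in the catalogue entry was not annotated, though unannotated sequence between the right border and H2B could accommodate it. An unannotated gap also separates H2B from mScarlet-I, and the record does not explain it.

A histone fusion would label chromatin and therefore nuclei, although the catalogue text calls the cassette a "nuclei membrane marker". No plant selectable marker is annotated within the T-DNA. The construct appears to serve as a ready-made red nuclear reporter into which further GreenGate units can be assembled.
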