Addgene plasmid #207945: pKD008
Purpose: (Empty Backbone) Premade nuclei membrane marker, pUBQ10:H2B:PmScarlet-I:tHSP18.2M, for braiding
Depositing lab: Alexis Maizel. Depositing organization: Universitaet Heidelberg. Publication: GreenGate 2.0: Backwards compatible addons for assembly of complex transcriptional units and their stacking with GreenGate. Piepers M, Erbstein K, Reyes-Hernandez J, Song C, Tessi T, Petrasiunaite V, Faerber N, Distel K, Maizel A. PLoS One. 2023 Sep 8;18(9):e0290097. doi: 10.1371/journal.pone.0290097. eCollection 2023. PubMed 37682951.
Backbone
  Vector backbone: pCAMBIA
  Vector type: Plant Expression
Growth in bacteria
  Bacterial resistance: Kanamycin, 50 μg/mL
  Growth temperature: 37°C
  Growth strain: DH5alpha
  Copy number: High Copy
Gene/Insert
  Gene/Insert name: None
Terms and licenses: Academic/Nonprofit Terms; Industry Terms: Not Available to Industry
How to cite: pKD008 was a gift from Alexis Maizel (Addgene plasmid # 207945 ; http://n2t.net/addgene:207945 ; RRID:Addgene_207945)
